>Addgene plasmid #211921 | mito-EcSTH | addgene full sequence | sequence record 419199 | Addgene NGS Result
TGGAAGGGCTAATTCACTCCCAAAGAAGACAAGATATCCTTGATCTGTGGATCTACCACACACAAGGCTA
CTTCCCTGATTAGCAGAACTACACACCAGGGCCAGGGGTCAGATATCCACTGACCTTTGGATGGTGCTAC
AAGCTAGTACCAGTTGAGCCAGATAAGGTAGAAGAGGCCAATAAAGGAGAGAACACCAGCTTGTTACACC
CTGTGAGCCTGCATGGGATGGATGACCCGGAGAGAGAAGTGTTAGAGTGGAGGTTTGACAGCCGCCTAGC
ATTTCATCACGTGGCCCGAGAGCTGCATCCGGAGTACTTCAAGAACTGCTGATATCGAGCTTGCTACAAG
GGACTTTCCGCTGGGGACTTTCCAGGGAGGCGTGGCCTGGGCGGGACTGGGGAGTGGCGAGCCCTCAGAT
CCTGCATATAAGCAGCTGCTTTTTGCCTGTACTGGGTCTCTCTGGTTAGACCAGATCTGAGCCTGGGAGC
TCTCTGGCTAACTAGGGAACCCACTGCTTAAGCCTCAATAAAGCTTGCCTTGAGTGCTTCAAGTAGTGTG
TGCCCGTCTGTTGTGTGACTCTGGTAACTAGAGATCCCTCAGACCCTTTTAGTCAGTGTGGAAAATCTCT
AGCAGTGGCGCCCGAACAGGGACTTGAAAGCGAAAGGGAAACCAGAGGAGCTCTCTCGACGCAGGACTCG
GCTTGCTGAAGCGCGCACGGCAAGAGGCGAGGGGCGGCGACTGGTGAGTACGCCAAAAATTTTGACTAGC
GGAGGCTAGAAGGAGAGAGATGGGTGCGAGAGCGTCAGTATTAAGCGGGGGAGAATTAGATCGCGATGGG
AAAAAATTCGGTTAAGGCCAGGGGGAAAGAAAAAATATAAATTAAAACATATAGTATGGGCAAGCAGGGA
GCTAGAACGATTCGCAGTTAATCCTGGCCTGTTAGAAACATCAGAAGGCTGTAGACAAATACTGGGACAG
CTACAACCATCCCTTCAGACAGGATCAGAAGAACTTAGATCATTATATAATACAGTAGCAACCCTCTATT
GTGTGCATCAAAGGATAGAGATAAAAGACACCAAGGAAGCTTTAGACAAGATAGAGGAAGAGCAAAACAA
AAGTAAGACCACCGCACAGCAAGCGGCCGGCCGCTGATCTTCAGACCTGGAGGAGGAGATATGAGGGACA
ATTGGAGAAGTGAATTATATAAATATAAAGTAGTAAAAATTGAACCATTAGGAGTAGCACCCACCAAGGC
AAAGAGAAGAGTGGTGCAGAGAGAAAAAAGAGCAGTGGGAATAGGAGCTTTGTTCCTTGGGTTCTTGGGA
GCAGCAGGAAGCACTATGGGCGCAGCGTCAATGACGCTGACGGTACAGGCCAGACAATTATTGTCTGGTA
TAGTGCAGCAGCAGAACAATTTGCTGAGGGCTATTGAGGCGCAACAGCATCTGTTGCAACTCACAGTCTG
GGGCATCAAGCAGCTCCAGGCAAGAATCCTGGCTGTGGAAAGATACCTAAAGGATCAACAGCTCCTGGGG
ATTTGGGGTTGCTCTGGAAAACTCATTTGCACCACTGCTGTGCCTTGGAATGCTAGTTGGAGTAATAAAT
CTCTGGAACAGATTTGGAATCACACGACCTGGATGGAGTGGGACAGAGAAATTAACAATTACACAAGCTT
AATACACTCCTTAATTGAAGAATCGCAAAACCAGCAAGAAAAGAATGAACAAGAATTATTGGAATTAGAT
AAATGGGCAAGTTTGTGGAATTGGTTTAACATAACAAATTGGCTGTGGTATATAAAATTATTCATAATGA
TAGTAGGAGGCTTGGTAGGTTTAAGAATAGTTTTTGCTGTACTTTCTATAGTGAATAGAGTTAGGCAGGG
ATATTCACCATTATCGTTTCAGACCCACCTCCCAACCCCGAGGGGACCCGACAGGCCCGAAGGAATAGAA
GAAGAAGGTGGAGAGAGAGACAGAGACAGATCCATTCGATTAGTGAACGGATCTCGACGGTATCGCCTTT
AAAAGAAAAGGGGGGATTGGGGGGTACAGTGCAGGGGAAAGAATAGTAGACATAATAGCAACAGACATAC
AAACTAAAGAATTACAAAAACAAATTACAAAAATTCAAAATTTTCGGGTTTATTACAGGGACAGCAGAGA
TCCAGTTTATCGATGAGGCCCTTTCGTCTTCACTCGAGTTTACTCCCTATCAGTGATAGAGAACGTATGA
AGAGTTTACTCCCTATCAGTGATAGAGAACGTATGCAGACTTTACTCCCTATCAGTGATAGAGAACGTAT
AAGGAGTTTACTCCCTATCAGTGATAGAGAACGTATGACCAGTTTACTCCCTATCAGTGATAGAGAACGT
ATCTACAGTTTACTCCCTATCAGTGATAGAGAACGTATATCCAGTTTACTCCCTATCAGTGATAGAGAAC
GTATGTCGAGGTAGGCGTGTACGGTGGGCGCCTATAAAAGCAGAGCTCGTTTAGTGAACCGTCAGATCGC
CTGGAGCAATTCCACAACACTTTTGTCTTATACTTGGATCCATGCTCGCTACAAGGGTCTTTAGCCTCGT
CGGAAAGAGAGCTATCAGCACCTCCGTCTGCGTGAGAGCTCATCCCCACTCCTACGACTACGACGCCATC
GTGATCGGCTCCGGCCCCGGCGGCGAGGGCGCCGCCATGGGCCTGGTGAAGCAGGGCGCCCGCGTGGCCG
TGATCGAGCGCTACCAGAACGTGGGCGGCGGCTGCACCCACTGGGGCACCATCCCCTCCAAGGCCCTGCG
CCACGCCGTGTCCCGCATCATCGAGTTCAACCAGAACCCCCTGTACTCCGACCACTCCCGCCTGCTGCGC
TCCTCCTTCGCCGACATCCTGAACCACGCCGACAACGTGATCAACCAGCAGACCCGCATGCGCCAGGGCT
TCTACGAGCGCAACCACTGCGAGATCCTGCAGGGCAACGCCCGCTTCGTGGACGAGCACACCCTGGCCCT
GGACTGCCCCGACGGCTCCGTGGAGACCCTGACCGCCGAGAAGTTCGTGATCGCCTGCGGCTCCCGCCCC
TACCACCCCACCGACGTGGACTTCACCCACCCCCGCATCTACGACTCCGACTCCATCCTGTCCATGCACC
ACGAGCCCCGCCACGTGCTGATCTACGGCGCCGGCGTGATCGGCTGCGAGTACGCCTCCATCTTCCGCGG
CATGGACGTGAAGGTGGACCTGATCAACACCCGCGACCGCCTGCTGGCCTTCCTGGACCAGGAGATGTCC
GACTCCCTGTCCTACCACTTCTGGAACTCCGGCGTGGTGATCCGCCACAACGAGGAGTACGAGAAGATCG
AGGGCTGCGACGACGGCGTGATCATGCACCTGAAGTCCGGCAAGAAGCTGAAGGCCGACTGCCTGCTGTA
CGCCAACGGCCGCACCGGCAACACCGACTCCCTGGCCCTGCAGAACATCGGCCTGGAGACCGACTCCCGC
GGCCAGCTGAAGGTGAACTCCATGTACCAGACCGCCCAGCCCCACGTGTACGCCGTGGGCGACGTGATCG
GCTACCCCTCCCTGGCCTCCGCCGCCTACGACCAGGGCCGCATCGCCGCCCAGGCCCTGGTGAAGGGCGA
GGCCACCGCCCACCTGATCGAGGACATCCCCACCGGCATCTACACCATCCCCGAGATCTCCTCCGTGGGC
AAGACCGAGCAGCAGCTGACCGCCATGAAGGTGCCCTACGAGGTGGGCCGCGCCCAGTTCAAGCACCTGG
CCCGCGCCCAGATCGTGGGCATGAACGTGGGCACCCTGAAGATCCTGTTCCACCGCGAGACCAAGGAGAT
CCTGGGCATCCACTGCTTCGGCGAGCGCGCCGCCGAGATCATCCACATCGGCCAGGCCATCATGGAGCAG
AAGGGCGGCGGCAACACCATCGAGTACTTCGTGAACACCACCTTCAACTACCCCACCATGGCCGAGGCCT
ACCGCGTGGCCGCCCTGAACGGCCTGAACCGCCTGTTCGGAGGAGGAGGATCAGGAGGAGGAGACTACAA
AGACCATGACGGTGATTATAAAGATCATGACATCGACTACAAGGATGACGATGACAAGTAGGCGGCCGCC
CCGGCCGGCCCCTCTCCCTCCCCCCCCCCTAACGTTACTGGCCGAAGCCGCTTGGAATAAGGCCGGTGTG
CGTTTGTCTATATGTTATTTTCCACCATATTGCCGTCTTTTGGCAATGTGAGGGCCCGGAAACCTGGCCC
TGTCTTCTTGACGAGCATTCCTAGGGGTCTTTCCCCTCTCGCCAAAGGAATGCAAGGTCTGTTGAATGTC
GTGAAGGAAGCAGTTCCTCTGGAAGCTTCTTGAAGACAAACAACGTCTGTAGCGACCCTTTGCAGGCAGC
GGAACCCCCCACCTGGCGACAGGTGCCTCTGCGGCCAAAAGCCACGTGTATAAGATACACCTGCAAAGGC
GGCACAACCCCAGTGCCACGTTGTGAGTTGGATAGTTGTGGAAAGAGTCAAATGGCTCTCCTCAAGCGTA
TTCAACAAGGGGCTGAAGGATGCCCAGAAGGTACCCCATTGTATGGGATCTGATCTGGGGCCTCGGTACA
CATGCTTTACATGTGTTTAGTCGAGGTTAAAAAAACGTCTAGGCCCCCCGAACCACGGGGACGTGGTTTT
CCTTTGAAAAACACGATGATAATATGGCCCCCGGGACGCGTCATATGGAATTCTACCGGGTAGGGGAGGC
GCTTTTCCCAAGGCAGTCTGGAGCATGCGCTTTAGCAGCCCCGCTGGGCACTTGGCGCTACACAAGTGGC
CTCTGGCCTCGCACACATTCCACATCCACCGGTAGGCGCCAACCGGCTCCGTTCTTTGGTGGCCCCTTCG
CGCCACCTTCTACTCCTCCCCTAGTCAGGAAGTTCCCCCCCGCCCCGCAGCTCGCGTCGTGCAGGACGTG
ACAAATGGAAGTAGCACGTCTCACTAGTCTCGTGCAGATGGACAGCACCGCTGAGCAATGGAAGCGGGTA
GGCCTTTGGGGCAGCGGCCAATAGCAGCTTTGCTCCTTCGCTTTCTGGGCTCAGAGGCTGGGAAGGGGTG
GGTCCGGGGGCGGGCTCAGGGGCGGGCTCAGGGGCGGGGCGGGCGCCCGAAGGTCCTCCGGAGGCCCGGC
ATTCTGCACGCTTCAAAAGCGCACGTCTGCCGCGCTGTTCTCCTCTTCCTCATCTCCGGGCCTTTCGACC
TGCAGCCCAAGCTTACCATGACCGAGTACAAGCCCACGGTGCGCCTCGCCACCCGCGACGACGTCCCCAG
GGCCGTACGCACCCTCGCCGCCGCGTTCGCCGACTACCCCGCCACGCGCCACACCGTCGATCCGGACCGC
CACATCGAGCGGGTCACCGAGCTGCAAGAACTCTTCCTCACGCGCGTCGGGCTCGACATCGGCAAGGTGT
GGGTCGCGGACGACGGCGCCGCGGTGGCGGTCTGGACCACGCCGGAGAGCGTCGAAGCGGGGGCGGTGTT
CGCCGAGATCGGCCCGCGCATGGCCGAGTTGAGCGGTTCCCGGCTGGCCGCGCAGCAACAGATGGAAGGC
CTCCTGGCGCCGCACCGGCCCAAGGAGCCCGCGTGGTTCCTGGCCACCGTCGGCGTCTCGCCCGACCACC
AGGGCAAGGGTCTGGGCAGCGCCGTCGTGCTCCCCGGAGTGGAGGCGGCCGAGCGCGCCGGGGTGCCCGC
CTTCCTGGAGACCTCCGCGCCCCGCAACCTCCCCTTCTACGAGCGGCTCGGCTTCACCGTCACCGCCGAC
GTCGAGGTGCCCGAAGGACCGCGCACCTGGTGCATGACCCGCAAGCCCGGTGCCTGACGGGCGCGTCTGG
AACAATCAACCTCTGGATTACAAAATTTGTGAAAGATTGACTGGTATTCTTAACTATGTTGCTCCTTTTA
CGCTATGTGGATACGCTGCTTTAATGCCTTTGTATCATGCTATTGCTTCCCGTATGGCTTTCATTTTCTC
CTCCTTGTATAAATCCTGGTTGCTGTCTCTTTATGAGGAGTTGTGGCCCGTTGTCAGGCAACGTGGCGTG
GTGTGCACTGTGTTTGCTGACGCAACCCCCACTGGTTGGGGCATTGCCACCACCTGTCAGCTCCTTTCCG
GGACTTTCGCTTTCCCCCTCCCTATTGCCACGGCGGAACTCATCGCCGCCTGCCTTGCCCGCTGCTGGAC
AGGGGCTCGGCTGTTGGGCACTGACAATTCCGTGGTGTTGTCGGGGAAGCTGACGTCCTTTCCATGGCTG
CTCGCCTGTGTTGCCACCTGGATTCTGCGCGGGACGTCCTTCTGCTACGTCCCTTCGGCCCTCAATCCAG
CGGACCTTCCTTCCCGCGGCCTGCTGCCGGCTCTGCGGCCTCTTCCGCGTCTTCGCCTTCGCCCTCAGAC
GAGTCGGATCTCCCTTTGGGCCGCCTCCCCGCCTGGAATTAATTCTGCAGTCGAGACCTAGAAAAACATG
GAGCAATCACAAGTAGCAATACAGCAGCTACCAATGCTGATTGTGCCTGGCTAGAAGCACAAGAGGAGGA
GGAGGTGGGTTTTCCAGTCACACCTCAGGTACCTTTAAGACCAATGACTTACAAGGCAGCTGTAGATCTT
AGCCACTTTTTAAAAGAAAAGAGGGGACTGGAAGGGCTAATTCACTCCCAACGAAGACAAGATATCCTTG
ATCTGTGGATCTACCACACACAAGGCTACTTCCCTGATTAGCAGAACTACACACCAGGGCCAGGGGTCAG
ATATCCACTGACCTTTGGATGGTGCTACAAGCTAGTACCAGTTGAGCCAGATAAGGTAGAAGAGGCCAAT
AAAGGAGAGAACACCAGCTTGTTACACCCTGTGAGCCTGCATGGGATGGATGACCCGGAGAGAGAAGTGT
TAGAGTGGAGGTTTGACAGCCGCCTAGCATTTCATCACGTGGCCCGAGAGCTGCATCCGGAGTACTTCAA
GAACTGCTGATATCGAGCTTGCTACAAGGGACTTTCCGCTGGGGACTTTCCAGGGAGGCGTGGCCTGGGC
GGGACTGGGGAGTGGCGAGCCCTCAGATCCTGCATATAAGCAGCTGCTTTTTGCCTGTACTGGGTCTCTC
TGGTTAGACCAGATCTGAGCCTGGGAGCTCTCTGGCTAACTAGGGAACCCACTGCTTAAGCCTCAATAAA
GCTTGCCTTGAGTGCTTCAAGTAGTGTGTGCCCGTCTGTTGTGTGACTCTGGTAACTAGAGATCCCTCAG
ACCCTTTTAGTCAGTGTGGAAAATCTCTAGCAGTAGTAGTTCATGTCATCTTATTATTCAGTATTTATAA
CTTGCAAAGAAATGAATATCAGAGAGTGAGAGGCCTTGACATTGCTAGCGTTTACCGTCGACCTCTAGCT
AGAGCTTGGCGTAATCATGGTCATAGCTGTTTCCTGTGTGAAATTGTTATCCGCTCACAATTCCACACAA
CATACGAGCCGGAAGCATAAAGTGTAAAGCCTGGGGTGCCTAATGAGTGAGCTAACTCACATTAATTGCG
TTGCGCTCACTGCCCGCTTTCCAGTCGGGAAACCTGTCGTGCCAGCTGCATTAATGAATCGGCCAACGCG
CGGGGAGAGGCGGTTTGCGTATTGGGCGCTCTTCCGCTTCCTCGCTCACTGACTCGCTGCGCTCGGTCGT
TCGGCTGCGGCGAGCGGTATCAGCTCACTCAAAGGCGGTAATACGGTTATCCACAGAATCAGGGGATAAC
GCAGGAAAGAACATGTGAGCAAAAGGCCAGCAAAAGGCCAGGAACCGTAAAAAGGCCGCGTTGCTGGCGT
TTTTCCATAGGCTCCGCCCCCCTGACGAGCATCACAAAAATCGACGCTCAAGTCAGAGGTGGCGAAACCC
GACAGGACTATAAAGATACCAGGCGTTTCCCCCTGGAAGCTCCCTCGTGCGCTCTCCTGTTCCGACCCTG
CCGCTTACCGGATACCTGTCCGCCTTTCTCCCTTCGGGAAGCGTGGCGCTTTCTCATAGCTCACGCTGTA
GGTATCTCAGTTCGGTGTAGGTCGTTCGCTCCAAGCTGGGCTGTGTGCACGAACCCCCCGTTCAGCCCGA
CCGCTGCGCCTTATCCGGTAACTATCGTCTTGAGTCCAACCCGGTAAGACACGACTTATCGCCACTGGCA
GCAGCCACTGGTAACAGGATTAGCAGAGCGAGGTATGTAGGCGGTGCTACAGAGTTCTTGAAGTGGTGGC
CTAACTACGGCTACACTAGAAGAACAGTATTTGGTATCTGCGCTCTGCTGAAGCCAGTTACCTTCGGAAA
AAGAGTTGGTAGCTCTTGATCCGGCAAACAAACCACCGCTGGTAGCGGTGGTTTTTTTGTTTGCAAGCAG
CAGATTACGCGCAGAAAAAAAGGATCTCAAGAAGATCCTTTGATCTTTTCTACGGGGTCTGACGCTCAGT
GGAACGAAAACTCACGTTAAGGGATTTTGGTCATGAGATTATCAAAAAGGATCTTCACCTAGATCCTTTT
AAATTAAAAATGAAGTTTTAAATCAATCTAAAGTATATATGAGTAAACTTGGTCTGACAGTTACCAATGC
TTAATCAGTGAGGCACCTATCTCAGCGATCTGTCTATTTCGTTCATCCATAGTTGCCTGACTCCCCGTCG
TGTAGATAACTACGATACGGGAGGGCTTACCATCTGGCCCCAGTGCTGCAATGATACCGCGAGACCCACG
CTCACCGGCTCCAGATTTATCAGCAATAAACCAGCCAGCCGGAAGGGCCGAGCGCAGAAGTGGTCCTGCA
ACTTTATCCGCCTCCATCCAGTCTATTAATTGTTGCCGGGAAGCTAGAGTAAGTAGTTCGCCAGTTAATA
GTTTGCGCAACGTTGTTGCCATTGCTACAGGCATCGTGGTGTCACGCTCGTCGTTTGGTATGGCTTCATT
CAGCTCCGGTTCCCAACGATCAAGGCGAGTTACATGATCCCCCATGTTGTGCAAAAAAGCGGTTAGCTCC
TTCGGTCCTCCGATCGTTGTCAGAAGTAAGTTGGCCGCAGTGTTATCACTCATGGTTATGGCAGCACTGC
ATAATTCTCTTACTGTCATGCCATCCGTAAGATGCTTTTCTGTGACTGGTGAGTACTCAACCAAGTCATT
CTGAGAATAGTGTATGCGGCGACCGAGTTGCTCTTGCCCGGCGTCAATACGGGATAATACCGCGCCACAT
AGCAGAACTTTAAAAGTGCTCATCATTGGAAAACGTTCTTCGGGGCGAAAACTCTCAAGGATCTTACCGC
TGTTGAGATCCAGTTCGATGTAACCCACTCGTGCACCCAACTGATCTTCAGCATCTTTTACTTTCACCAG
CGTTTCTGGGTGAGCAAAAACAGGAAGGCAAAATGCCGCAAAAAAGGGAATAAGGGCGACACGGAAATGT
TGAATACTCATACTCTTCCTTTTTCAATATTATTGAAGCATTTATCAGGGTTATTGTCTCATGAGCGGAT
ACATATTTGAATGTATTTAGAAAAATAAACAAATAGGGGTTCCGCGCACATTTCCCCGAAAAGTGCCACC
TGACGTCGACGGATCGGGAGATCAACTTGTTTATTGCAGCTTATAATGGTTACAAATAAAGCAATAGCAT
CACAAATTTCACAAATAAAGCATTTTTTTCACTGCATTCTAGTTGTGGTTTGTCCAAACTCATCAATGTA
TCTTATCATGTCTGGATCAACTGGATAACTCAAGCTAACCAAAATCATCCCAAACTTCCCACCCCATACC
CTATTACCACTGCCAATTACCTGTGGTTTCATTTACTCTAAACCTGTGATTCCTCTGAATTATTTTCATT
TTAAAGAAATTGTATTTGTTAAATATGTACTACAAACTTAGTAGT
Features (pLannotate 1.2.2; 25 found; start..end, strand, type, name):
    377..634     +  LTR            5' LTR (truncated): truncated 5' long terminal repeat (LTR) from HIV-1
    681..806     +  misc_feature   HIV-1 Ψ: packaging signal of human immunodeficiency virus type 1
    790..1128    +  CDS            HIV-1 gag (fragment): gag protein from human immunodeficiency virus 1; gag
   1303..1536    +  misc_feature   RRE: The Rev response element (RRE) of HIV-1 allows for Rev-dependent mRNA export from the nucleus to the cytoplasm.
   1913..2013    +  CDS            Rev (fragment): human immunodeficiency virus 1 (HIV-1) Rev protein; rev; enhances nuclear export of unspliced and incompletely spliced viral mRNAs
   2028..2143    +  misc_feature   cPPT/CTS: central polypurine tract and central termination sequence of HIV-1 (lacking the first T)
   2206..2555    +  promoter       TRE3GV promoter: 3rd-generation Tet-responsive promoter that can be activated by binding of Tet-On® 3G, optimized for retroviral and lentiviral vectors
   2562..2633    +  CDS            COX4I1 (fragment): COX41_HUMAN - Also known as COX4. Experimental evidence at protein level: Swiss-Prot protein existence level 1. Component of the cytochrome c oxidase, the last enzyme in the mitochondrial electron transport chain which drives oxidative phosphorylation. The respiratory chain contains 3 multisubunit complexes succinate dehydrogenase (complex II, CII), ubiquinol- cytochrome c oxidoreductase (cytochrome b-c1 complex, complex III, CIII) and cytochrome c oxidase (complex IV, CIV), that cooperate to transfer electrons derived from NADH and succinate to molecular oxygen, creating an electrochemical gr
   2634..4028    +  CDS            sthA: STHA_ECO24 - Also known as udhA From Escherichia coli O139:H28 (strain E24377A / ETEC).
   4053..4118    +  CDS            3xFLAG: three tandem FLAG® epitope tags, followed by an enterokinase cleavage site
   4139..4719    +  misc_feature   IRES2: internal ribosome entry site (IRES) of the encephalomyocarditis virus (EMCV)
   4748..5247    +  promoter       PGK promoter: mouse phosphoglycerate kinase 1 promoter
   5268..5867    +  CDS            PuroR: puromycin N-acetyltransferase; pac from Streptomyces alboniger; confers resistance to puromycin
   5884..6472    +  misc_feature   WPRE: woodchuck hepatitis virus posttranscriptional regulatory element
   6489..7007    +  CDS            nef (fragment): NEF_HV1BR - Experimental evidence at protein level: Swiss-Prot protein existence level 1. Extracellular Nef protein targets CD4(+) T-lymphocytes for apoptosis by interacting with CXCR4 surface receptors (PubMed:14990729). From Human immunodeficiency virus type 1 group M subtype B (isolate BRU/LAI) (HIV-1).
   7055..7312    +  LTR            5' LTR (truncated): truncated 5' long terminal repeat (LTR) from HIV-1
   7464..7480    -  protein_bind   lac operator: The lac repressor binds to the lac operator to inhibit transcription in E. coli. This inhibition can be relieved by adding lactose or isopropyl-β-D-thiogalactopyranoside (IPTG). lac repressor encoded by lacI
   7488..7518    -  promoter       lac promoter: promoter for the E. coli lac operon
   7533..7554    -  protein_bind   CAP binding site: CAP binding activates transcription in the presence of cAMP. E. coli catabolite activator protein
   7567..7659    -  CDS            lacI (fragment): lac repressor; lacI; The lac repressor binds to the lac operator to inhibit transcription in E. coli. This inhibition can be relieved by adding lactose or isopropyl-β-D-thiogalactopyranoside (IPTG).
   7842..8430    -  rep_origin     ori: high-copy-number ColE1/pMB1/pBR322/pUC origin of replication
   8601..9461    -  CDS            AmpR: β-lactamase; bla; confers resistance to ampicillin, carbenicillin, and related antibiotics
   9462..9566    -  promoter       AmpR promoter: bla
   9614..9748    +  polyA_signal   SV40 poly(A) signal: SV40 polyadenylation signal
   9915..329     +  CDS            nef (fragment) (across the origin): NEF_HV1BR - Experimental evidence at protein level: Swiss-Prot protein existence level 1. Extracellular Nef protein targets CD4(+) T-lymphocytes for apoptosis by interacting with CXCR4 surface receptors (PubMed:14990729). From Human immunodeficiency virus type 1 group M subtype B (isolate BRU/LAI) (HIV-1).
