[The description below was written by a language model from this plasmid's Addgene catalogue record and pLannotate feature annotations shown in this document.]
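Description:
mito-EcSTH is an HIV-1-based lentiviral transfer plasmid built on the pLVX-TRE3G-IRES backbone for tetracycline-inducible expression, in mammalian cells, of a mitochondrially targeted form of the Escherichia coli soluble pyridine nucleotide transhydrogenase (sthA/udhA, here called EcSTH). It is propagated in E. coli through a high-copy ColE1/pUC-type origin with ampicillin selection (AmpR), and a recombination-limiting strain is listed for growth, as is common for LTR-containing plasmids. The viral portion carries the annotated LTR sequences at either end, the Ψ packaging signal with a gag fragment, the RRE for Rev-dependent export of the genomic RNA, the cPPT/CTS and a WPRE to improve transcript processing and expression.

The payload, described as a 1,560 bp synthetic insert cloned between BamHI and NotI, sits directly downstream of the TRE3GV promoter, a third-generation Tet-responsive promoter that is active only when a Tet-On 3G transactivator is present. No transactivator is annotated on this plasmid, so it would have to be provided separately. The open reading frame begins with a short fragment of human COX4I1, which presumably provides the mitochondrial targeting presequence, followed by the sthA coding sequence and a C-terminal 3xFLAG tag for detection. An EMCV IRES2 follows the insert, but no second cistron is annotated after it. Instead, a separate mouse PGK promoter drives puromycin N-acetyltransferase for selection of transduced cells. According to the record, the purpose is to localize EcSTH to mitochondria. The associated publication concerns NADH sensing and energy stress, consistent with use of the enzyme to manipulate compartment-specific pyridine nucleotide redox state. The depositor recommends an inducible system for expressing this cDNA.
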