Addgene plasmid #211921: mito-EcSTH
Purpose: Mitochondrial localization of EcSTH
Depositing lab: Binghui Li. Depositing organization: Beijing Institute of Hepatology. Publication: Identification of purine biosynthesis as an NADH-sensing pathway to mediate energy stress. Yang R, Yang C, Ma L, Zhao Y, Guo Z, Niu J, Chu Q, Ma Y, Li B. Nat Commun. 2022 Nov 17;13(1):7031. doi: 10.1038/s41467-022-34850-0. PubMed 36396642.
Backbone
  Vector backbone: pLVX-TRE3G-IRES-Vector
  Vector type: Lentiviral
  Selectable markers: Puromycin
Growth in bacteria
  Bacterial resistance: Ampicillin, 100 μg/mL
  Growth temperature: 37°C
  Growth strain: NEB Stable
  Copy number: Unknown
Gene/Insert
  Gene/Insert name: mito-EcSTH
  Species: Synthetic
  Insert size (bp): 1560
  Tag / fusion protein: 3xFLAG
  Cloning method: Restriction Enzyme; 5′ cloning site BamHI (not destroyed); 3′ cloning site NotI (not destroyed)
  Sequencing primers: 5′ GATAGAGAACGTATGTCGAG
Terms and licenses: Academic/Nonprofit Terms; Industry Terms: Not Available to Industry
Depositor comments: We recommend cloning this cDNA into an inducible expression vector system for expression.
How to cite: mito-EcSTH was a gift from Binghui Li (Addgene plasmid # 211921 ; http://n2t.net/addgene:211921 ; RRID:Addgene_211921)
